Addgene plasmid #143323: TFORF1835
Purpose: Lentiviral vector for overexpressing transcription factor ORFs with unique 24-bp barcodes. Barcodes facilitate identification of transcription factors in pooled screens.
Depositing lab: Feng Zhang. Depositing organization: Broad Institute. Publication: A transcription factor atlas of directed differentiation. Joung J, Ma S, Tay T, Geiger-Schuller KR, Kirchgatterer PC, Verdine VK, Guo B, Arias-Garcia MA, Allen WE, Singh A, Kuksenko O, Abudayyeh OO, Gootenberg JS, Fu Z, Macrae RK, Buenrostro JD, Regev A, Zhang F. Cell. 2023 Jan 5;186(1):209-229.e26. doi: 10.1016/j.cell.2022.11.026. PubMed 36608654.
Backbone
  Vector backbone: pLX_TRC317
  Backbone manufacturer: Broad Institute Genetic Perturbation Platform
  Backbone size w/o insert (bp): 8264
  Vector type: Mammalian Expression, Lentiviral
  Selectable markers: Puromycin
Growth in bacteria
  Bacterial resistance: Ampicillin, 100 μg/mL
  Growth temperature: 37°C
  Growth strain: NEB Stable
  Copy number: High Copy
Gene/Insert
  Gene/Insert name: EZH1
  Species: H. sapiens (human)
  Insert size (bp): 2225
  Entrez Gene: EZH1 (a.k.a. KMT6B)
  Promoter: EF1a
  Cloning method: Unknown
  Sequencing primers: 5′ GGGTGGAGACTGAAGTTAGGCCAG; 3′ CACATAGCGTAAAAGGAGCAACATAG
Terms and licenses: Academic/Nonprofit Terms; Industry Terms: Not Available to Industry
Depositor comments: NM_001321082,ENST00000585893 . The transcription factor ORF portion of this plasmid was synthesized by Genewiz. Please test multiple small colonies in case of plasmid recombination. To make this collection available in a timely manner, a portion of this collection was not fully sequenced by Addgene. If an Addgene verified full plasmid sequence is not available, please contact us prior to placing an order to request the full sequence.
How to cite: TFORF1835 was a gift from Feng Zhang (Addgene plasmid # 143323 ; http://n2t.net/addgene:143323 ; RRID:Addgene_143323)
