[The description below was written by a language model from this plasmid's Addgene catalogue record and pLannotate feature annotations shown in this document.]
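Description:
TFORF1835 is a lentiviral mammalian expression plasmid built on the pLX_TRC317 backbone and carrying the human EZH1 open reading frame. It belongs to a barcoded transcription factor ORF collection designed for pooled overexpression screens. In bacteria it is maintained through a high-copy ColE1/pUC-type origin and selected with ampicillin via the bla gene. An f1 origin and remnants of a lac/lacZα cloning region flanked by T3 and T7 promoters are also present in the plasmid backbone. The depositor notes that the plasmid can recombine during propagation, as is common for LTR-containing vectors.

The viral portion has a third-generation, self-inactivating layout. An RSV promoter drives a truncated HIV-1 5' LTR, followed by the Ψ packaging signal with a gag fragment, the Rev response element, a cPPT/CTS, and a ΔU3 3' LTR with a downstream SV40 polyadenylation signal. Two expression units sit within the transferred region. An SV40 early promoter/origin drives the puromycin N-acetyltransferase gene for selection of transduced cells. A strong constitutive EF-1α promoter drives EZH1, with a WPRE downstream to enhance transcript stability and expression. EZH1 (KMT6B) is a Polycomb group protein and the catalytic subunit of a PRC2 complex that methylates histone H3 lysine 27. The depositor's comments tie the synthesized ORF to a specific transcript isoform.

According to the record, each construct carries a unique 24-bp barcode that identifies which factor a cell received in pooled screens. The barcode is not annotated in the feature table, so its position is not stated. The short U6 promoter fragment annotated between the ORF and WPRE is only a partial match and is unlikely to be a functional Pol III unit.
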