Features (pLannotate 1.2.2; 31 found; start..end, strand, type, name):
      5..231     +  promoter       RSV promoter: Rous sarcoma virus enhancer/promoter
    232..412     +  LTR            5' LTR (truncated): truncated 5' long terminal repeat (LTR) from HIV-1
    459..584     +  misc_feature   HIV-1 Ψ: packaging signal of human immunodeficiency virus type 1
    568..931     +  CDS            HIV-1 gag (fragment): gag protein from human immunodeficiency virus 1; gag
   1077..1310    +  misc_feature   RRE: The Rev response element (RRE) of HIV-1 allows for Rev-dependent mRNA export from the nucleus to the cytoplasm.
   1687..1713    +  CDS            Rev (fragment): human immunodeficiency virus 1 (HIV-1) Rev protein; rev; enhances nuclear export of unspliced and incompletely spliced viral mRNAs
   1720..1743    +  promoter       SV40 promoter (fragment): SV40 early promoter
   1744..1815    +  promoter       SV40 promoter (fragment): SV40 enhancer and early promoter
   1839..1974    +  rep_origin     SV40 ori: SV40 origin of replication
   2020..2616    +  CDS            PuroR (fragment): puromycin N-acetyltransferase; pac from Streptomyces; confers resistance to puromycin
   2665..2782    +  misc_feature   cPPT/CTS: central polypurine tract and central termination sequence of HIV-1
   2847..2913    +  CDS            small t antigen (fragment): SV40 (simian virus 40) small t antigen
   2920..4098    +  promoter       EF-1α promoter: strong constitutive promoter for human elongation factor EF-1α
   4115..6235    +  CDS            EZH1 (fragment): EZH1_HUMAN - Also known as KIAA0388. Experimental evidence at protein level: Swiss-Prot protein existence level 1. Polycomb group (PcG) protein. Catalytic subunit of the PRC2/EED-EZH1 complex, which methylates 'Lys-27' of histone H3, leading to transcriptional repression of the affected target gene. Able to mono-, di- and trimethylate 'Lys-27' of histone H3 to form H3K27me1, H3K27me2 and H3K27me3, respectively. Required for embryonic stem cell derivation and self-renewal, suggesting that it is involved in safeguarding embryonic stem cell identity. Compared to EZH2-containing complexes, it is l
   6251..6304    +  promoter       U6 promoter (fragment): RNA polymerase III promoter for human U6 snRNA
   6346..6934    +  misc_feature   WPRE: woodchuck hepatitis virus posttranscriptional regulatory element
   6985..7004    +  misc_feature   cPPT/CTS (fragment): central polypurine tract and central termination sequence of HIV-1
   7006..7239    +  LTR            3' LTR (ΔU3): self-inactivating 3' long terminal repeat (LTR) from HIV-1
   7317..7438    +  polyA_signal   SV40 poly(A) signal: SV40 polyadenylation signal
   7478..7613    +  rep_origin     SV40 ori: SV40 origin of replication
   7634..7652    -  promoter       T7 promoter: promoter for bacteriophage T7 RNA polymerase
   7660..7815    +  CDS            lacZα (fragment): LacZα fragment of β-galactosidase; lacZ fragment
   7820..8248    +  rep_origin     f1 ori (sequence partly withheld): f1 bacteriophage origin of replication; arrow indicates direction of (+) strand synthesis
   8301..8405    +  promoter       AmpR promoter: bla
   8406..9266    +  CDS            AmpR: β-lactamase; bla; confers resistance to ampicillin, carbenicillin, and related antibiotics
   9437..10025   +  rep_origin     ori: high-copy-number ColE1/pMB1/pBR322/pUC origin of replication
  10208..10300   +  CDS            lacI (fragment): lac repressor; lacI; The lac repressor binds to the lac operator to inhibit transcription in E. coli. This inhibition can be relieved by adding lactose or isopropyl-β-D-thiogalactopyranoside (IPTG).
  10313..10334   +  protein_bind   CAP binding site: CAP binding activates transcription in the presence of cAMP. E. coli catabolite activator protein
  10349..10379   +  promoter       lac promoter: promoter for the E. coli lac operon
  10387..10403   +  protein_bind   lac operator: The lac repressor binds to the lac operator to inhibit transcription in E. coli. This inhibition can be relieved by adding lactose or isopropyl-β-D-thiogalactopyranoside (IPTG). lac repressor encoded by lacI
  10448..10466   +  promoter       T3 promoter: promoter for bacteriophage T3 RNA polymerase
>Addgene plasmid #143323 | TFORF1835 | addgene full sequence | sequence record 400316 | Addgene NGS Result
TTAATGTAGTCTTATGCAATACTCTTGTAGTCTTGCAACATGGTAACGATGAGTTAGCAACATGCCTTAC
AAGGAGAGAAAAAGCACCGTGCATGCCGATTGGTGGAAGTAAGGTGGTACGATCGTGCCTTATTAGGAAG
GCAACAGACGGGTCTGACATGGATTGGACGAACCACTGAATTGCCGCATTGCAGAGATATTGTATTTAAG
TGCCTAGCTCGATACATAAACGGGTCTCTCTGGTTAGACCAGATCTGAGCCTGGGAGCTCTCTGGCTAAC
TAGGGAACCCACTGCTTAAGCCTCAATAAAGCTTGCCTTGAGTGCTTCAAGTAGTGTGTGCCCGTCTGTT
GTGTGACTCTGGTAACTAGAGATCCCTCAGACCCTTTTAGTCAGTGTGGAAAATCTCTAGCAGTGGCGCC
CGAACAGGGACTTGAAAGCGAAAGGGAAACCAGAGGAGCTCTCTCGACGCAGGACTCGGCTTGCTGAAGC
GCGCACGGCAAGAGGCGAGGGGCGGCGACTGGTGAGTACGCCAAAAATTTTGACTAGCGGAGGCTAGAAG
GAGAGAGATGGGTGCGAGAGCGTCAGTATTAAGCGGGGGAGAATTAGATCGCGATGGGAAAAAATTCGGT
TAAGGCCAGGGGGAAAGAAAAAATATAAATTAAAACATATAGTATGGGCAAGCAGGGAGCTAGAACGATT
CGCAGTTAATCCTGGCCTGTTAGAAACATCAGAAGGCTGTAGACAAATACTGGGACAGCTACAACCATCC
CTTCAGACAGGATCAGAAGAACTTAGATCATTATATAATACAGTAGCAACCCTCTATTGTGTGCATCAAA
GGATAGAGATAAAAGACACCAAGGAAGCTTTAGACAAGATAGAGGAAGAGCAAAACAAAAGTAAGACCAC
CGCACAGCAAGCGGCCGCTGATCTTCAGACCTGGAGGAGGAGATATGAGGGACAATTGGAGAAGTGAATT
ATATAAATATAAAGTAGTAAAAATTGAACCATTAGGAGTAGCACCCACCAAGGCAAAGAGAAGAGTGGTG
CAGAGAGAAAAAAGAGCAGTGGGAATAGGAGCTTTGTTCCTTGGGTTCTTGGGAGCAGCAGGAAGCACTA
TGGGCGCAGCGTCAATGACGCTGACGGTACAGGCCAGACAATTATTGTCTGGTATAGTGCAGCAGCAGAA
CAATTTGCTGAGGGCTATTGAGGCGCAACAGCATCTGTTGCAACTCACAGTCTGGGGCATCAAGCAGCTC
CAGGCAAGAATCCTGGCTGTGGAAAGATACCTAAAGGATCAACAGCTCCTGGGGATTTGGGGTTGCTCTG
GAAAACTCATTTGCACCACTGCTGTGCCTTGGAATGCTAGTTGGAGTAATAAATCTCTGGAACAGATTTG
GAATCACACGACCTGGATGGAGTGGGACAGAGAAATTAACAATTACACAAGCTTAATACACTCCTTAATT
GAAGAATCGCAAAACCAGCAAGAAAAGAATGAACAAGAATTATTGGAATTAGATAAATGGGCAAGTTTGT
GGAATTGGTTTAACATAACAAATTGGCTGTGGTATATAAAATTATTCATAATGATAGTAGGAGGCTTGGT
AGGTTTAAGAATAGTTTTTGCTGTACTTTCTATAGTGAATAGAGTTAGGCAGGGATATTCACCATTATCG
TTTCAGACCCACCTCCCAACCCCGAGGGGACCCATGCATTGCATCTCAATTAGTCAGCAACCAGGTGTGG
AAAGTCCCCAGGCTCCCCAGCAGGCAGAAGTATGCAAAGCATGCGTCTCAATTAGTCAGCAACCATAGTC
CCGCCCCTAACTCCGCCCATCCCGCCCCTAACTCCGCCCAGTTCCGCCCATTCTCCGCCCCATGGCTGAC
TAATTTTTTTTATTTATGCAGAGGCCGAGGCCGCCTCGGCCTCTGAGCTATTCCAGAAGTAGTGAGGAGG
CTTTTTTGGAGGCCTAGGCTTTTGCAAAAAGCTTTCTAGAGGTACCACCGGAGCTTACCATGACCGAGTA
CAAGCCCACGGTGCGCCTCGCCACCCGCGACGACGTCCCCAGGGCCGTACGCACCCTCGCCGCCGCGTTC
GCCGACTACCCCGCCACGCGCCACACCGTCGATCCGGACCGCCACATCGAGCGGGTCACCGAGCTGCAAG
AACTCTTCCTCACGCGCGTCGGGCTCGACATCGGCAAGGTGTGGGTCGCGGACGACGGCGCCGCCGTGGC
GGTCTGGACCACGCCGGAGAGCGTCGAAGCGGGGGCGGTGTTCGCCGAGATCGGCCCGCGCATGGCCGAG
TTGAGCGGTTCCCGGCTGGCCGCGCAGCAACAGATGGAAGGCCTCCTGGCGCCGCACCGGCCCAAGGAGC
CCGCGTGGTTCCTGGCCACCGTCGGCGTCTCGCCCGACCACCAGGGCAAGGGTCTGGGCAGCGCCGTCGT
GCTCCCCGGAGTGGAGGCGGCCGAGCGCGCCGGGGTGCCCGCCTTCCTGGAGACCTCCGCGCCCCGCAAC
CTCCCCTTCTACGAGCGGCTCGGCTTCACCGTCACCGCCGACGTCGAGGTGCCCGAAGGACCGCGCACCT
GGTGCATGACCCGCAAGCCCGGTGCCAGTTAACGAATTCTAGATCTTGAGACAAATGGCAGTATTCATCC
ACAATTTTAAAAGAAAAGGGGGGATTGGGGGGTACAGTGCAGGGGAAAGAATAGTAGACATAATAGCAAC
AGACATACAAACTAAAGAATTACAAAAACAAATTACAAAAATTCAAAATTTTCGGGTTTATTACAGGGAC
AGCAGAGATCCACTTTGGCGCCGGCTCGAGGCCTGCAGGTGCAAAGATGGATAAAGTTTTAAACAGAGAG
GAATCTTTGCAGCTAATGGACCTTCTAGGTCTTGAAAGGAGTGGGAATTGGCTCCGGTGCCCGTCAGTGG
GCAGAGCGCACATCGCCCACAGTCCCCGAGAAGTTGGGGGGAGGGGTCGGCAATTGAACCGGTGCCTAGA
GAAGGTGGCGCGGGGTAAACTGGGAAAGTGATGTCGTGTACTGGCTCCGCCTTTTTCCCGAGGGTGGGGG
AGAACCGTATATAAGTGCAGTAGTCGCCGTGAACGTTCTTTTTCGCAACGGGTTTGCCGCCAGAACACAG
GTAAGTGCCGTGTGTGGTTCCCGCGGGCCTGGCCTCTTTACGGGTTATGGCCCTTGCGTGCCTTGAATTA
CTTCCACCTGGCTGCAGTACGTGATTCTTGATCCCGAGCTTCGGGTTGGAAGTGGGTGGGAGAGTTCGAG
GCCTTGCGCTTAAGGAGCCCCTTCGCCTCGTGCTTGAGTTGAGGCCTGGCCTGGGCGCTGGGGCCGCCGC
GTGCGAATCTGGTGGCACCTTCGCGCCTGTCTCGCTGCTTTCGATAAGTCTCTAGCCATTTAAAATTTTT
GATGACCTGCTGCGACGCTTTTTTTCTGGCAAGATAGTCTTGTAAATGCGGGCCAAGATCTGCACACTGG
TATTTCGGTTTTTGGGGCCGCGGGCGGCGACGGGGCCCGTGCGTCCCAGCGCACATGTTCGGCGAGGCGG
GGCCTGCGAGCGCGGCCACCGAGAATCGGACGGGGGTAGTCTCAAGCTGGCCGGCCTGCTCTGGTGCCTG
GCCTCGCGCCGCCGTGTATCGCCCCGCCCTGGGCGGCAAGGCTGGCCCGGTCGGCACCAGTTGCGTGAGC
GGAAAGATGGCCGCTTCCCGGCCCTGCTGCAGGGAGCTCAAAATGGAGGACGCGGCGCTCGGGAGAGCGG
GCGGGTGAGTCACCCACACAAAGGAAAAGGGCCTTTCCGTCCTCAGCCGTCGCTTCATGTGACTCCACGG
AGTACCGGGCGCCGTCCAGGCACCTCGATTAGTTCTCGAGCTTTTGGAGTACGTCGTCTTTAGGTTGGGG
GGAGGGGTTTTATGCGATGGAGTTTCCCCACACTGAGTGGGTGGAGACTGAAGTTAGGCCAGCTTGGCAC
TTGATGTAATTCTCCTTGGAATTTGCCCTTTTTGAGTTTGGATCTTGGTTCATTCTCAAGCCTCAGACAG
TGGTTCAAAGTTTTTTTCTTCCATTTCAGGTGTCGTGAGGCTAGCACCGCCACCATGGAAATACCAAATC
CCCCTACCTCCAAATGTATCACTTACTGGAAAAGAAAAGTGAAATCTGAATACATGCGACTTCGACAACT
TAAACGGCTTCAGGCAAATATGGGTGCAAAGGCTTTGTATGTGGCAAATTTTGCAAAGGTTCAAGAAAAA
ACCCAGATCCTCAATGAAGAATGGAAGAAGCTTCGTGTCCAACCTGTTCAGTCAATGAAGCCTGTGAGTG
GACACCCTTTTCTCAAAAAGGTAGAAGATGAGACGGTTTTGTGCAATATTCCCTACATGGGAGATGAAGT
GAAAGAAGAAGATGAGACTTTTATTGAGGAGCTGATCAATAACTATGATGGGAAAGTCCATGGTGAAGAA
GAGATGATCCCTGGATCCGTTCTGATTAGTGATGCTGTTTTTCTGGAGTTGGTCGATGCCCTGAATCAGT
ACTCAGATGAGGAGGAGGAAGGGCACAATGACACCTCAGATGGAAAGCAGGATGACAGCAAAGAAGATCT
GCCAGTAACAAGAAAGAGAAAGCGACATGCTATTGAAGGCAACAAAAAGAGTTCCAAGAAACAGTTCCCA
AATGACATGATCTTCAGTGCAATTGCCTCAATGTTCCCTGAGAATGGTGTCCCAGATGACATGAAGGAGA
GGTATCGAGAACTAACAGAGATGTCAGACCCCAATGCACTTCCCCCTCAGTGCACACCCAACATCGATGG
CCCCAATGCCAAGTCTGTGCAGCGGGAGCAATCTCTGCACTCCTTCCACACACTTTTTTGCCGGCGCTGC
TTTAAATACGACTGCTTCCTTCACCCTTTTCATGCCACCCCTAATGTATATAAACGCAAGAATAAAGAAA
TCAAGATTGAACCAGAACCATGTGGCACAGACTGCTTCCTTTTGCTGGAAGGAGCAAAGGAGTATGCCAT
GCTCCACAACCCCCGCTCCAAGTGCTCTGGTCGTCGCCGGAGAAGGCACCACATAGTCAGTGCTTCCTGC
TCCAATGCCTCAGCCTCTGCTGTGGCTGAGACTAAAGAAGGAGACAGTGACAGGGACACAGGCAATGACT
GGGCCTCCAGTTCTTCAGAGGCTAACTCTCGCTGTCAGACTCCCACAAAACAGAAGGCTAGTCCAGCCCC
ACCTCAACTCTGCGTAGTGGAAGCACCCTCGGAGCCTGTGGAATGGACTGGGGCTGAAGAATCTCTTTTT
CGAGTCTTCCATGGCACCTACTTCAACAACTTCTGTTCAATAGCCAGGCTTCTGGGGACCAAGACGTGCA
AGCAGGTCTTTCAGTTTGCAGTCAAAGAATCACTTATCCTGAAGCTGCCAACAGATGAGCTCATGAACCC
CTCACAGAAGAAGAAAAGAAAGCACAGATTGTGGGCTGCACACTGCAGGAAGATTCAGCTGAAGAAAGAT
AACTCTTCCACACAAGTGTACAACTACCAACCCTGCGACCACCCAGACCGCCCCTGTGACAGCACCTGCC
CCTGCATCATGACTCAGAATTTCTGTGAGAAGTTCTGCCAGTGCAACCCAGACTGTCAGAATCGTTTCCC
TGGCTGTCGCTGTAAGACCCAGTGCAATACCAAGCAATGTCCTTGCTATCTGGCAGTGCGAGAATGTGAC
CCTGACCTGTGTCTCACCTGTGGGGCCTCAGAGCACTGGGACTGCAAGGTGGTTTCCTGTAAAAACTGCA
GCATCCAGCGTGGACTTAAGAAGCACCTGCTGCTGGCCCCCTCTGATGTGGCCGGATGGGGCACCTTCAT
AAAGGAGTCTGTGCAGAAGAACGAATTCATTTCTGAATACTGTGGTGAGCTCATCTCTCAGGATGAGGCT
GATCGACGCGGAAAGGTCTATGACAAATACATGTCCAGCTTCCTCTTCAACCTCAATAATGATTTTGTAG
TGGATGCTACTCGGAAAGGAAACAAAATTCGATTTGCAAATCATTCAGTGAATCCCAACTGTTATGCCAA
AGTGGTCATGGTGAATGGAGACCATCGGATTGGGATCTTTGCCAAGAGGGCAATTCAAGCTGGCGAAGAG
CTCTTCTTTGATTACAGGTACAGCCAAGCTGATGCTCTCAAGTACGTGGGGATCGAGAGGGAGACCGACG
TCCTTTAGTAATGAACTAGTCCGTAACTTGAAAGTATTTCGATTTCTTGGCTTTATATATCTTGTGGAAA
GGACGATAACGTCGAGATGTGCCGTTTCTTACGCGTTAAGTCGACAATCAACCTCTGGATTACAAAATTT
GTGAAAGATTGACTGGTATTCTTAACTATGTTGCTCCTTTTACGCTATGTGGATACGCTGCTTTAATGCC
TTTGTATCATGCTATTGCTTCCCGTATGGCTTTCATTTTCTCCTCCTTGTATAAATCCTGGTTGCTGTCT
CTTTATGAGGAGTTGTGGCCCGTTGTCAGGCAACGTGGCGTGGTGTGCACTGTGTTTGCTGACGCAACCC
CCACTGGTTGGGGCATTGCCACCACCTGTCAGCTCCTTTCCGGGACTTTCGCTTTCCCCCTCCCTATTGC
CACGGCGGAACTCATCGCCGCCTGCCTTGCCCGCTGCTGGACAGGGGCTCGGCTGTTGGGCACTGACAAT
TCCGTGGTGTTGTCGGGGAAATCATCGTCCTTTCCTTGGCTGCTCGCCTGTGTTGCCACCTGGATTCTGC
GCGGGACGTCCTTCTGCTACGTCCCTTCGGCCCTCAATCCAGCGGACCTTCCTTCCCGCGGCCTGCTGCC
GGCTCTGCGGCCTCTTCCGCGTCTTCGCCTTCGCCCTCAGACGAGTCGGATCTCCCTTTGGGCCGCCTCC
CCGCGTCGACTTTAAGACCAATGACTTACAAGGCAGCTGTAGATCTTAGCCACTTTTTAAAAGAAAAGGG
GGGACTGGAAGGGCTAATTCACTCCCAACGAAGACAAGATCTGCTTTTTGCTTGTACTGGGTCTCTCTGG
TTAGACCAGATCTGAGCCTGGGAGCTCTCTGGCTAACTAGGGAACCCACTGCTTAAGCCTCAATAAAGCT
TGCCTTGAGTGCTTCAAGTAGTGTGTGCCCGTCTGTTGTGTGACTCTGGTAACTAGAGATCCCTCAGACC
CTTTTAGTCAGTGTGGAAAATCTCTAGCAGTACGTATAGTAGTTCATGTCATCTTATTATTCAGTATTTA
TAACTTGCAAAGAAATGAATATCAGAGAGTGAGAGGAACTTGTTTATTGCAGCTTATAATGGTTACAAAT
AAAGCAATAGCATCACAAATTTCACAAATAAAGCATTTTTTTCACTGCATTCTAGTTGTGGTTTGTCCAA
ACTCATCAATGTATCTTATCATGTCTGGCTCTAGCTATCCCGCCCCTAACTCCGCCCATCCCGCCCCTAA
CTCCGCCCAGTTCCGCCCATTCTCCGCCCCATGGCTGACTAATTTTTTTTATTTATGCAGAGGCCGAGGC
CGCCTCGGCCTCTGAGCTATTCCAGAAGTAGTGAGGAGGCTTTTTTGGAGGCCTAGGGACGTACCCAATT
CGCCCTATAGTGAGTCGTATTACGCGCGCTCACTGGCCGTCGTTTTACAACGTCGTGACTGGGAAAACCC
TGGCGTTACCCAACTTAATCGCCTTGCAGCACATCCCCCTTTCGCCAGCTGGCGTAATAGCGAAGAGGCC
CGCACCGATCGCCCTTCCCAACAGTTGCGCAGCCTGAATGGCGAATGGG
[124 nt withheld, positions 7820-7943]
C
[91 nt withheld, positions 7945-8035]
A
[49 nt withheld, positions 8037-8085]
CCTTTGACGTTGGAGTCCACGTTCTTT
[37 nt withheld, positions 8113-8149]
ACCCTATCTCGGTCTATTCTTTTGATTTATAAGGGATTTTGCCGATTTCGGCCTATTGGTTAAAAAATGA
GCTGATTTAACAAAAATTTAACGCGAATTTTAACAAAATATTAACGCTTACAATTTAGGTGGCACTTTTC
GGGGAAATGTGCGCGGAACCCCTATTTGTTTATTTTTCTAAATACATTCAAATATGTATCCGCTCATGAG
ACAATAACCCTGATAAATGCTTCAATAATATTGAAAAAGGAAGAGTATGAGTATTCAACATTTCCGTGTC
GCCCTTATTCCCTTTTTTGCGGCATTTTGCCTTCCTGTTTTTGCTCACCCAGAAACGCTGGTGAAAGTAA
AAGATGCTGAAGATCAGTTGGGTGCACGAGTGGGTTACATCGAACTGGATCTCAACAGCGGTAAGATCCT
TGAGAGTTTTCGCCCCGAAGAACGTTTTCCAATGATGAGCACTTTTAAAGTTCTGCTATGTGGCGCGGTA
TTATCCCGTATTGACGCCGGGCAAGAGCAACTCGGTCGCCGCATACACTATTCTCAGAATGACTTGGTTG
AGTACTCACCAGTCACAGAAAAGCATCTTACGGATGGCATGACAGTAAGAGAATTATGCAGTGCTGCCAT
AACCATGAGTGATAACACTGCGGCCAACTTACTTCTGACAACGATCGGAGGACCGAAGGAGCTAACCGCT
TTTTTGCACAACATGGGGGATCATGTAACTCGCCTTGATCGTTGGGAACCGGAGCTGAATGAAGCCATAC
CAAACGACGAGCGTGACACCACGATGCCTGTAGCAATGGCAACAACGTTGCGCAAACTATTAACTGGCGA
ACTACTTACTCTAGCTTCCCGGCAACAATTAATAGACTGGATGGAGGCGGATAAAGTTGCAGGACCACTT
CTGCGCTCGGCCCTTCCGGCTGGCTGGTTTATTGCTGATAAATCTGGAGCCGGTGAGCGTGGGTCTCGCG
GTATCATTGCAGCACTGGGGCCAGATGGTAAGCCCTCCCGTATCGTAGTTATCTACACGACGGGGAGTCA
GGCAACTATGGATGAACGAAATAGACAGATCGCTGAGATAGGTGCCTCACTGATTAAGCATTGGTAACTG
TCAGACCAAGTTTACTCATATATACTTTAGATTGATTTAAAACTTCATTTTTAATTTAAAAGGATCTAGG
TGAAGATCCTTTTTGATAATCTCATGACCAAAATCCCTTAACGTGAGTTTTCGTTCCACTGAGCGTCAGA
CCCCGTAGAAAAGATCAAAGGATCTTCTTGAGATCCTTTTTTTCTGCGCGTAATCTGCTGCTTGCAAACA
AAAAAACCACCGCTACCAGCGGTGGTTTGTTTGCCGGATCAAGAGCTACCAACTCTTTTTCCGAAGGTAA
CTGGCTTCAGCAGAGCGCAGATACCAAATACTGTTCTTCTAGTGTAGCCGTAGTTAGGCCACCACTTCAA
GAACTCTGTAGCACCGCCTACATACCTCGCTCTGCTAATCCTGTTACCAGTGGCTGCTGCCAGTGGCGAT
AAGTCGTGTCTTACCGGGTTGGACTCAAGACGATAGTTACCGGATAAGGCGCAGCGGTCGGGCTGAACGG
GGGGTTCGTGCACACAGCCCAGCTTGGAGCGAACGACCTACACCGAACTGAGATACCTACAGCGTGAGCT
ATGAGAAAGCGCCACGCTTCCCGAAGGGAGAAAGGCGGACAGGTATCCGGTAAGCGGCAGGGTCGGAACA
GGAGAGCGCACGAGGGAGCTTCCAGGGGGAAACGCCTGGTATCTTTATAGTCCTGTCGGGTTTCGCCACC
TCTGACTTGAGCGTCGATTTTTGTGATGCTCGTCAGGGGGGCGGAGCCTATGGAAAAACGCCAGCAACGC
GGCCTTTTTACGGTTCCTGGCCTTTTGCTGGCCTTTTGCTCACATGTTCTTTCCTGCGTTATCCCCTGAT
TCTGTGGATAACCGTATTACCGCCTTTGAGTGAGCTGATACCGCTCGCCGCAGCCGAACGACCGAGCGCA
GCGAGTCAGTGAGCGAGGAAGCGGAAGAGCGCCCAATACGCAAACCGCCTCTCCCCGCGCGTTGGCCGAT
TCATTAATGCAGCTGGCACGACAGGTTTCCCGACTGGAAAGCGGGCAGTGAGCGCAACGCAATTAATGTG
AGTTAGCTCACTCATTAGGCACCCCAGGCTTTACACTTTATGCTTCCGGCTCGTATGTTGTGTGGAATTG
TGAGCGGATAACAATTTCACACAGGAAACAGCTATGACCATGATTACGCCAAGCGCGCAATTAACCCTCA
CTAAAGGGAACAAAAGCTGGAGCTGCAAGC
