>Addgene plasmid #143323 | TFORF1835 | depositor partial sequence | sequence record 282107 | Insert
ACCGCCACCATGGAAATACCAAATCCCCCTACCTCCAAATGTATCACTTACTGGAAAAGAAAAGTGAAAT
CTGAATACATGCGACTTCGACAACTTAAACGGCTTCAGGCAAATATGGGTGCAAAGGCTTTGTATGTGGC
AAATTTTGCAAAGGTTCAAGAAAAAACCCAGATCCTCAATGAAGAATGGAAGAAGCTTCGTGTCCAACCT
GTTCAGTCAATGAAGCCTGTGAGTGGACACCCTTTTCTCAAAAAGGTAGAAGATGAGACGGTTTTGTGCA
ATATTCCCTACATGGGAGATGAAGTGAAAGAAGAAGATGAGACTTTTATTGAGGAGCTGATCAATAACTA
TGATGGGAAAGTCCATGGTGAAGAAGAGATGATCCCTGGATCCGTTCTGATTAGTGATGCTGTTTTTCTG
GAGTTGGTCGATGCCCTGAATCAGTACTCAGATGAGGAGGAGGAAGGGCACAATGACACCTCAGATGGAA
AGCAGGATGACAGCAAAGAAGATCTGCCAGTAACAAGAAAGAGAAAGCGACATGCTATTGAAGGCAACAA
AAAGAGTTCCAAGAAACAGTTCCCAAATGACATGATCTTCAGTGCAATTGCCTCAATGTTCCCTGAGAAT
GGTGTCCCAGATGACATGAAGGAGAGGTATCGAGAACTAACAGAGATGTCAGACCCCAATGCACTTCCCC
CTCAGTGCACACCCAACATCGATGGCCCCAATGCCAAGTCTGTGCAGCGGGAGCAATCTCTGCACTCCTT
CCACACACTTTTTTGCCGGCGCTGCTTTAAATACGACTGCTTCCTTCACCCTTTTCATGCCACCCCTAAT
GTATATAAACGCAAGAATAAAGAAATCAAGATTGAACCAGAACCATGTGGCACAGACTGCTTCCTTTTGC
TGGAAGGAGCAAAGGAGTATGCCATGCTCCACAACCCCCGCTCCAAGTGCTCTGGTCGTCGCCGGAGAAG
GCACCACATAGTCAGTGCTTCCTGCTCCAATGCCTCAGCCTCTGCTGTGGCTGAGACTAAAGAAGGAGAC
AGTGACAGGGACACAGGCAATGACTGGGCCTCCAGTTCTTCAGAGGCTAACTCTCGCTGTCAGACTCCCA
CAAAACAGAAGGCTAGTCCAGCCCCACCTCAACTCTGCGTAGTGGAAGCACCCTCGGAGCCTGTGGAATG
GACTGGGGCTGAAGAATCTCTTTTTCGAGTCTTCCATGGCACCTACTTCAACAACTTCTGTTCAATAGCC
AGGCTTCTGGGGACCAAGACGTGCAAGCAGGTCTTTCAGTTTGCAGTCAAAGAATCACTTATCCTGAAGC
TGCCAACAGATGAGCTCATGAACCCCTCACAGAAGAAGAAAAGAAAGCACAGATTGTGGGCTGCACACTG
CAGGAAGATTCAGCTGAAGAAAGATAACTCTTCCACACAAGTGTACAACTACCAACCCTGCGACCACCCA
GACCGCCCCTGTGACAGCACCTGCCCCTGCATCATGACTCAGAATTTCTGTGAGAAGTTCTGCCAGTGCA
ACCCAGACTGTCAGAATCGTTTCCCTGGCTGTCGCTGTAAGACCCAGTGCAATACCAAGCAATGTCCTTG
CTATCTGGCAGTGCGAGAATGTGACCCTGACCTGTGTCTCACCTGTGGGGCCTCAGAGCACTGGGACTGC
AAGGTGGTTTCCTGTAAAAACTGCAGCATCCAGCGTGGACTTAAGAAGCACCTGCTGCTGGCCCCCTCTG
ATGTGGCCGGATGGGGCACCTTCATAAAGGAGTCTGTGCAGAAGAACGAATTCATTTCTGAATACTGTGG
TGAGCTCATCTCTCAGGATGAGGCTGATCGACGCGGAAAGGTCTATGACAAATACATGTCCAGCTTCCTC
TTCAACCTCAATAATGATTTTGTAGTGGATGCTACTCGGAAAGGAAACAAAATTCGATTTGCAAATCATT
CAGTGAATCCCAACTGTTATGCCAAAGTGGTCATGGTGAATGGAGACCATCGGATTGGGATCTTTGCCAA
GAGGGCAATTCAAGCTGGCGAAGAGCTCTTCTTTGATTACAGGTACAGCCAAGCTGATGCTCTCAAGTAC
GTGGGGATCGAGAGGGAGACCGACGTCCTTTAGTAATGAACTAGTCCGTAACTTGAAAGTATTTCGATTT
CTTGGCTTTATATATCTTGTGGAAAGGACGATAACGTCGAGATGTGCCGTTTCTT
