>Addgene plasmid #143323 | TFORF1835 | depositor partial sequence | sequence record 282108 | Barcode
TAACGTCGAGATGTGCCGTTTCTT
